>Addgene plasmid #111213 | EYFP-JAB1 | addgene full sequence | sequence record 264344 | Addgene NGS Result
AAAGCCTCCTCACTACTTCTGGAATAGCTCAGAGGCCGAGGCGGCCTCGGCCTCTGCATAAATAAAAAAA
ATTAGTCAGCCATGGGGCGGAGAATGGGCGGAACTGGGCGGAGTTAGGGGCGGGATGGGCGGAGTTAGGG
GCGGGACTATGGTTGCTGACTAATTGAGATGCATGCTTTGCATACTTCTGCCTGCTGGGGAGCCTGGGGA
CTTTCCACACCTGGTTGCTGACTAATTGAGATGCATGCTTTGCATACTTCTGCCTGCTGGGGAGCCTGGG
GACTTTCCACACCCTAACTGACACACATTCCACAGCTGGTTCTTTCCGCCTCAGGACTCTTCCTTTTTCA
ATATTATTGAAGCATTTATCAGGGTTATTGTCTCATGAGCGGATACATATTTGAATGTATTTAGAAAAAT
AAACAAATAGGGGTTCCGCGCACATTTCCCCGAAAAGTGCCACCTG
[124 nt withheld, positions 467-590]
C
[91 nt withheld, positions 592-682]
A
[49 nt withheld, positions 684-732]
CCTTTGACGTTGGAGTCCACGTTCTTT
[37 nt withheld, positions 760-796]
ACCCTATCTCGGTCTATTCTTTTGATTTATAAGGGATTTTGCCGATTTCGGCCTATTGGTTAAAAAATGA
GCTGATTTAACAAAAATTTAACGCGAATTTTAACAAAATATTAACGCTTACAATTTACGCCTTAAGATAC
ATTGATGAGTTTGGACAAACCACAACTAGAATGCAGTGAAAAAAATGCTTTATTTGTGAAATTTGTGATG
CTATTGCTTTATTTGTAACCATTATAAGCTGCAATAAACAAGTTAACAACAACAATTGCATTCATTTTAT
GTTTCAGGTTCAGGGGGAGGTGTGGGAGGTTTTTTAAAGCAAGTAAAACCTCTACAAATGTGGTATGGCT
GATTATGATCAGTTATCTAGATCCGGTGGATCCGTTA
[999 nt withheld, positions 1184-2182]
CAGAATTCGGGCCTCCATGGCCATAAGCAGGTCCTCCTCTGAGATCAGCTTCTGCATTGATGCCATGGAA
GCTTGAGCTCGAGATCTGAGTCCGGACTTGTACAGCTCGTCCATGCCGAGAGTGATCCCGGCGGCGGTCA
CGAACTCCAGCAGGACCATGTGATCGCGCTTCTCGTTGGGGTCTTTGCTCAGGGCGGACTGGTAGCTCAG
GTAGTGGTTGTCGGGCAGCAGCACGGGGCCGTCGCCGATGGGGGTGTTCTGCTGGTAGTGGTCGGCGAGC
TGCACGCTGCCGTCCTCGATGTTGTGGCGGATCTTGAAGTTCACCTTGATGCCGTTCTTCTGCTTGTCGG
CCATGATATAGACGTTGTGGCTGTTGTAGTTGTACTCCAGCTTGTGCCCCAGGATGTTGCCGTCCTCCTT
GAAGTCGATGCCCTTCAGCTCGATGCGGTTCACCAGGGTGTCGCCCTCGAACTTCACCTCGGCGCGGGTC
TTGTAGTTGCCGTCGTCCTTGAAGAAGATGGTGCGCTCCTGGACGTAGCCTTCGGGCATGGCGGACTTGA
AGAAGTCGTGCTGCTTCATGTGGTCGGGGTAGCGGGCGAAGCACTGCAGGCCGTAGCCGAAGGTGGTCAC
GAGGGTGGGCCAGGGCACGGGCAGCTTGCCGGTGGTGCAGATGAACTTCAGGGTCAGCTTGCCGTAGGTG
GCATCGCCCTCGCCCTCGCCGGACACGCTGAACTTGTGGCCGTTTACGTCGCCGTCCAGCTCGACCAGGA
TGGGCACCACCCCGGTGAACAGCTCCTCGCCCTTGCTCACCATGGTGGCGACCGGTAGCGCTAGCGGATC
TGACGGTTCACTAAACCAGCTCTGCTTATATAGACCTCCCACCGTACACGCCTACCGCCCATTTGCGTCA
ATGGGGCGGAGTTGTTACGACATTTTGGAAAGTCCCGTTGATTTTGGTGCCAAAACAAACTCCCATTGAC
GTCAATGGGGTGGAGACTTGGAAATCCCCGTGAGTCAAACCGCTATCCACGCCCATTGATGTACTGCCAA
AACCGCATCACCATGGTAATAGCGATGACTAATACGTAGATGTACTGCCAAGTAGGAAAGTCCCATAAGG
TCATGTACTGGGCATAATGCCAGGCGGGCCATTTACCGTCATTGACGTCAATAGGGGGCGTACTTGGCAT
ATGATACACTTGATGTACTGCCAAGTGGGCAGTTTACCGTAAATACTCCACCCATTGACGTCAATGGAAA
GTCCCTATTGGCGTTACTATGGGAACATACGTCATTATTGACGTCAATGGGCGGGGGTCGTTGGGCGGTC
AGCCAGGCGGGCCATTTACCGTAAGTTATGTAACGCGGAACTCCATATATGGGCTATGAACTAATGACCC
CGTAATTGATTACTATTAATAACTAATGCATGGCGGTAATACGGTTATCCACAGAATCAGGGGATAACGC
AGGAAAGAACATGTGAGCAAAAGGCCAGCAAAAGGCCAGGAACCGTAAAAAGGCCGCGTTGCTGGCGTTT
TTCCATAGGCTCCGCCCCCCTGACGAGCATCACAAAAATCGACGCTCAAGTCAGAGGTGGCGAAACCCGA
CAGGACTATAAAGATACCAGGCGTTTCCCCCTGGAAGCTCCCTCGTGCGCTCTCCTGTTCCGACCCTGCC
GCTTACCGGATACCTGTCCGCCTTTCTCCCTTCGGGAAGCGTGGCGCTTTCTCATAGCTCACGCTGTAGG
TATCTCAGTTCGGTGTAGGTCGTTCGCTCCAAGCTGGGCTGTGTGCACGAACCCCCCGTTCAGCCCGACC
GCTGCGCCTTATCCGGTAACTATCGTCTTGAGTCCAACCCGGTAAGACACGACTTATCGCCACTGGCAGC
AGCCACTGGTAACAGGATTAGCAGAGCGAGGTATGTAGGCGGTGCTACAGAGTTCTTGAAGTGGTGGCCT
AACTACGGCTACACTAGAAGAACAGTATTTGGTATCTGCGCTCTGCTGAAGCCAGTTACCTTCGGAAAAA
GAGTTGGTAGCTCTTGATCCGGCAAACAAACCACCGCTGGTAGCGGTGGTTTTTTTGTTTGCAAGCAGCA
GATTACGCGCAGAAAAAAAGGATCTCAAGAAGATCCTTTGATCTTTTCTACGGGGTCTGACGCTCAGTGG
AACGAAAACTCACGTTAAGGGATTTTGGTCATGAGATTATCAAAAAGGATCTTCACCTAGATCCTTTTAA
ATTAAAAATGAAGTTTTAAATCAATCTAAAGTATATATGAGTAACCTGAGGCTATGGCAGGGCCTGCCGC
CCCGACGTTGGCTGCGAGCCCTGGGCCTTCACCCGAACTTGGGGGGTGGGGTGGGGAAAAGGAAGAAACG
CGGGCGTATTGGCCCCAATGGGGTCTCGGTGGGGTATCGACAGAGTGCCAGCCCTGGGACCGAACCCCGC
GTTTATGAACAAACGACCCAACACCGTGCGTTTTATTCTGTCTTTTTATTGCCGTCATAGCGCGGGTTCC
TTCCGGTATTGTCTCCTTCCGTGTTTCAGTTAGCCTCCCCCTAGGGTGGGCGAAGAACTCCAGCATGAGA
TCCCCGCGCTGGAGGATCATCCAGCCGGCGTCCCGGAAAACGATTCCGAAGCCCAACCTTTCATAGAAGG
CGGCGGTGGAATCGAAATCTCGTGATGGCAGGTTGGGCGTCGCTTGGTCGGTCATTTCGAACCCCAGAGT
CCCGCTCAGAAGAACTCGTCAAGAAGGCGATAGAAGGCGATGCGCTGCGAATCGGGAGCGGCGATACCGT
AAAGCACGAGGAAGCGGTCAGCCCATTCGCCGCCAAGCTCTTCAGCAATATCACGGGTAGCCAACGCTAT
GTCCTGATAGCGGTCCGCCACACCCAGCCGGCCACAGTCGATGAATCCAGAAAAGCGGCCATTTTCCACC
ATGATATTCGGCAAGCAGGCATCGCCATGGGTCACGACGAGATCCTCGCCGTCGGGCATGCTCGCCTTGA
GCCTGGCGAACAGTTCGGCTGGCGCGAGCCCCTGATGCTCTTCGTCCAGATCATCCTGATCGACAAGACC
GGCTTCCATCCGAGTACGTGCTCGCTCGATGCGATGTTTCGCTTGGTGGTCGAATGGGCAGGTAGCCGGA
TCAAGCGTATGCAGCCGCCGCATTGCATCAGCCATGATGGATACTTTCTCGGCAGGAGCAAGGTGAGATG
ACAGGAGATCCTGCCCCGGCACTTCGCCCAATAGCAGCCAGTCCCTTCCCGCTTCAGTGACAACGTCGAG
CACAGCTGCGCAAGGAACGCCCGTCGTGGCCAGCCACGATAGCCGCGCTGCCTCGTCTTGCAGTTCATTC
AGGGCACCGGACAGGTCGGTCTTGACAAAAAGAACCGGGCGCCCCTGCGCTGACAGCCGGAACACGGCGG
CATCAGAGCAGCCGATTGTCTGTTGTGCCCAGTCATAGCCGAATAGCCTCTCCACCCAAGCGGCCGGAGA
ACCTGCGTGCAATCCATCTTGTTCAATCATGCGAAACGATCCTCATCCTGTCTCTTGATCGATCTTTGCA
AAAGCCTAGGCCTCCAAA
Features (pLannotate 1.2.2; 15 found; start..end, strand, type, name):
    336..440     -  promoter       AmpR promoter: bla
    467..895     +  rep_origin     f1 ori (sequence partly withheld): f1 bacteriophage origin of replication; arrow indicates direction of (+) strand synthesis
    929..1050    -  polyA_signal   SV40 poly(A) signal: SV40 polyadenylation signal
   1073..1157    -  CDS            large T antigen (fragment): large T antigen from SV40 (simian virus 40)
   1184..2185    -  CDS            COPS5 (sequence partly withheld): CSN5_HUMAN - Also known as CSN5, JAB1. Experimental evidence at protein level: Swiss-Prot protein existence level 1. Probable protease subunit of the COP9 signalosome complex (CSN), a complex involved in various cellular and developmental processes. The CSN complex is an essential regulator of the ubiquitin (Ubl) conjugation pathway by mediating the deneddylation of the cullin subunits of the SCF-type E3 ligase complexes, leading to decrease the Ubl ligase activity of SCF-type complexes such as SCF, CSA or DDB2. The complex is also involved in phosphorylation of p53/TP53, c-jun/JUN, IkappaBalp
   2250..2278    -  misc_feature   MCS (fragment): multiple cloning site
   2279..2995    -  CDS            EYFP: EYFP is a basic (constitutively fluorescent) green/yellow fluorescent protein published in 1996, derived from Aequorea victoria. It is reported to be a very rapidly-maturing weak dimer with high acid sensitivity.
   3040..3243    -  promoter       CMV promoter: human cytomegalovirus (CMV) immediate early promoter
   3244..3547    -  enhancer       CMV enhancer: human cytomegalovirus immediate early enhancer
   3722..4310    -  rep_origin     ori: high-copy-number ColE1/pMB1/pBR322/pUC origin of replication
   4532..4548    +  polyA_signal   bGH poly(A) signal (fragment): bovine growth hormone polyadenylation signal
   4639..4686    -  polyA_signal   HSV TK poly(A) signal: herpes simplex virus thymidine kinase polyadenylation signal (Cole and Stacy, 1985)
   4745..4897    -  CDS            ble (fragment): BLE_KLEPN - Experimental evidence at protein level: Swiss-Prot protein existence level 1. Binding protein with a strong affinity to the bleomycin family of antibiotics. Binds to CL990; an antimitotic-antibiotic compound. From Klebsiella pneumoniae.
   4918..5712    -  CDS            NeoR/KanR: aminoglycoside phosphotransferase from Tn5; aph(3')-II (or nptII); confers resistance to neomycin, kanamycin, and G418 (Geneticin®)
   5747..334     -  promoter       SV40 promoter (across the origin): SV40 enhancer and early promoter
