[The description below was written by a language model from this plasmid's Addgene catalogue record and pLannotate feature annotations shown in this document.]
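Description:
EYFP-JAB1 is a mammalian expression plasmid of about 5.8 kb that produces human CSN5 (gene symbol COPS5, also called JAB1) fused at its N-terminus to the yellow fluorescent protein EYFP. The exact backbone is recorded as unknown, although the manufacturer is given as Clontech. In the annotated sequence, the CMV immediate-early enhancer and promoter drive the EYFP coding sequence. A remnant of a multiple cloning site follows and serves as the junction, then comes the COPS5 open reading frame, and the unit ends with an SV40 polyadenylation signal. The insert was introduced by restriction cloning, but the sites used are not recorded.

The plasmid replicates in bacteria from a high-copy ColE1/pUC-type origin and also carries an f1 origin, which can support single-stranded DNA production. A single Tn5 aminoglycoside phosphotransferase gene (NeoR/KanR) provides selection in both hosts. The bacterial bla (AmpR) promoter expresses it in E. coli to give kanamycin resistance, while the SV40 enhancer/early promoter expresses it in mammalian cells to give G418 resistance, with an HSV TK polyadenylation signal terminating the transcript. The short ble, bGH poly(A) and SV40 large T antigen fragments flagged by the annotation software are partial matches rather than functional elements.

CSN5 is the probable protease subunit of the COP9 signalosome, which regulates cullin-based ubiquitin ligases through deneddylation. The stated purpose is simply a fluorescent fusion protein, so the construct suits imaging of CSN5 localisation in transfected cells. The associated publication concerns crosstalk between the NF-κB-activating IKK complex and the signalosome.
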