Addgene plasmid #111213: EYFP-JAB1
Purpose: fluorescent fusion protein
Depositing lab: Johannes A. Schmid. Publication: Crosstalk between the NF-kappaB activating IKK-complex and the CSN signalosome. Orel L, Neumeier H, Hochrainer K, Binder BR, Schmid JA. J Cell Mol Med. 2010 Jun;14(6B):1555-68. doi: 10.1111/j.1582-4934.2009.00866.x. Epub 2009 Jul 28. PubMed 19656241.
Backbone
  Vector backbone: Unknown
  Backbone manufacturer: Clontech
  Vector type: Mammalian Expression
  Selectable markers: Neomycin (select with G418)
Growth in bacteria
  Bacterial resistance: Kanamycin, 50 μg/mL
  Growth temperature: 37°C
  Growth strain: DH5alpha
  Copy number: High Copy
Gene/Insert
  Gene/Insert name: CSN5 (alt name: JAB1)
  Species: H. sapiens (human)
  Entrez Gene: COPS5 (a.k.a. CSN5, JAB1, MOV-34, SGN5)
  Tag / fusion protein: EYFP (N terminal on insert)
  Cloning method: Restriction Enzyme; 5′ cloning site Unknown (unknown if destroyed)
Terms and licenses: Academic/Nonprofit Terms; Industry Terms: Not Available to Industry
How to cite: EYFP-JAB1 was a gift from Johannes A. Schmid (Addgene plasmid # 111213 ; http://n2t.net/addgene:111213 ; RRID:Addgene_111213)
